Addgene plasmid #48007: pICH47802
Purpose: (Empty Backbone)
Depositing lab: Sylvestre Marillonnet. Depositing organization: Leibniz Institute of Plant Biochemistry (IPB). Publication: A modular cloning system for standardized assembly of multigene constructs. Weber E, Engler C, Gruetzner R, Werner S, Marillonnet S. PLoS One. 2011 Feb 18;6(2):e16765. doi: 10.1371/journal.pone.0016765. PubMed 21364738.
Backbone
  Vector backbone: derived from pBIN19 and pUC19
  Backbone manufacturer: self-made
  Backbone size (bp): 4356
  Vector type: Unspecified
  Selectable markers: LacZ alpha
Growth in bacteria
  Bacterial resistance: Ampicillin, 100 μg/mL
  Growth temperature: 37°C
  Growth strain: DH10B
  Copy number: High Copy
Gene/Insert
  Gene/Insert name: None
Terms and licenses: Academic/Nonprofit Terms; Industry Terms: Not Available to Industry
Depositor comments: level 1 cloning vector, replicates in E.coli and Agrobacterium, binary vector for Agrobacterium T-DNA delivery to plant cells
How to cite: pICH47802 was a gift from Sylvestre Marillonnet (Addgene plasmid # 48007 ; http://n2t.net/addgene:48007 ; RRID:Addgene_48007)
