[The description below was written by a language model from this plasmid's Addgene catalogue record and pLannotate feature annotations shown in this document.]
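Description:
pICH47802 is an empty level 1 acceptor vector from the Modular Cloning (MoClo) system for standardized assembly of multigene constructs. Its self-made backbone derives from pBIN19 and pUC19. According to the depositor it is a binary vector that replicates in both E. coli and Agrobacterium and delivers T-DNA to plant cells. The feature table fits this description. A high-copy ColE1/pUC-type origin supports propagation in E. coli. The incP oriV, together with the trfA replication initiator gene, provides the broad-host-range replication needed in Agrobacterium. Bacterial selection is by ampicillin/carbenicillin through the bla gene and its own promoter. A short TetR fragment, a partial bom region and a lacI fragment appear to be remnants of the parental plasmids rather than functional parts.

No insert is present. On the circular map, the region between the nopaline C58-type right and left T-DNA border repeats holds a lacZα cassette, comprising the CAP binding site, lac promoter and operator, a pUC18/19-type multiple cloning site and a lacZα fragment. This cassette is listed as the selectable marker and serves as a blue/white screening placeholder: when an assembled transcription unit replaces it, colonies turn white. In the MoClo scheme, level 1 vectors typically receive promoter, coding and terminator modules by Golden Gate assembly. The record does not annotate the type IIS restriction sites or fusion overhangs, and it does not state this vector's position or orientation in later multigene assembly. The catalogued backbone size (4,356 bp) is smaller than the deposited full sequence (4,968 nt); the record does not explain this, though the difference may reflect the lacZα cassette.
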