Features (pLannotate 1.2.2; 15 found; start..end, strand, type, name):
     76..100     -  misc_feature   LB T-DNA repeat: left border repeat from nopaline C58 T-DNA
    192..823     +  rep_origin     oriV: incP origin of replication
    910..1014    +  promoter       AmpR promoter: bla
   1015..1875    +  CDS            AmpR: β-lactamase; bla; confers resistance to ampicillin, carbenicillin, and related antibiotics
   2046..2634    +  rep_origin     ori: high-copy-number ColE1/pMB1/pBR322/pUC origin of replication
   2970..4115    +  CDS            trfA: TRFA_ECOLX - Experimental evidence at protein level: Swiss-Prot protein existence level 1. Also involved in plasmid copy number control, promoting intermolecular coupling of protein bound iterons at oriV, which inhibits replication initiation. From Escherichia coli.
   4142..4162    +  CDS            TetR (fragment): tetracycline resistance regulatory protein; tetR
   4274..4298    -  misc_feature   RB T-DNA repeat: right border repeat from nopaline C58 T-DNA
   4431..4530    +  misc_feature   bom (fragment): basis of mobility region from pBR322
   4536..4693    -  CDS            lacZα (fragment): LacZα fragment of β-galactosidase; lacZ fragment
   4690..4746    +  misc_feature   MCS: pUC18/19 multiple cloning site
   4783..4799    -  protein_bind   lac operator: The lac repressor binds to the lac operator to inhibit transcription in E. coli. This inhibition can be relieved by adding lactose or isopropyl-β-D-thiogalactopyranoside (IPTG). lac repressor encoded by lacI
   4807..4837    -  promoter       lac promoter: promoter for the E. coli lac operon
   4852..4873    -  protein_bind   CAP binding site: CAP binding activates transcription in the presence of cAMP. E. coli catabolite activator protein
   4886..4928    -  CDS            lacI (fragment): lac repressor; lacI; The lac repressor binds to the lac operator to inhibit transcription in E. coli. This inhibition can be relieved by adding lactose or isopropyl-β-D-thiogalactopyranoside (IPTG).
>Addgene plasmid #48007 | pICH47802 | depositor full sequence | sequence record 69007 | Full Sequence
GTGGGGCCCACTGCATCCACCCCAGTACATTAAAAACGTCCGCAATGTGTTATTAAGTTGTCTAAGCGTC
AATTTGTTTACACCACAATATATCCTGCCACCAGCCAGCCAACAGCTCCCCGACCGGCAGCTCGGCACAA
AATCACCACTCGATACAGGCAGCCCATCAGTCAGATCAGGATCTCCTTTGCGACGCTCACCGGGCTGGTT
GCCCTCGCCGCTGGGCTGGCGGCCGTCTATGGCCCTGCAAACGCGCCAGAAACGCCGTCGAAGCCGTGTG
CGAGACACCGCGGCCGCCGGCGTTGTGGATACCTCGCGGAAAACTTGGCCCTCACTGACAGATGAGGGGC
GGACGTTGACACTTGAGGGGCCGACTCACCCGGCGCGGCGTTGACAGATGAGGGGCAGGCTCGATTTCGG
CCGGCGACGTGGAGCTGGCCAGCCTCGCAAATCGGCGAAAACGCCTGATTTTACGCGAGTTTCCCACAGA
TGATGTGGACAAGCCTGGGGATAAGTGCCCTGCGGTATTGACACTTGAGGGGCGCGACTACTGACAGATG
AGGGGCGCGATCCTTGACACTTGAGGGGCAGAGTGCTGACAGATGAGGGGCGCACCTATTGACATTTGAG
GGGCTGTCCACAGGCAGAAAATCCAGCATTTGCAAGGGTTTCCGCCCGTTTTTCGGCCACCGCTAACCTG
TCTTTTAACCTGCTTTTAAACCAATATTTATAAACCTTGTTTTTAACCAGGGCTGCGCCCTGTGCGCGTG
ACCGCGCACGCCGAAGGGGGGTGCCCCCCCTTCTCGAACCCTCCCGGCCCGCTAACGCGGGCCTCCCATC
CCCCCAGGGGCTGCGCCCCTCGGCCGCGAACGGCCTCACCCCAAAAATGGCAGCGCTGGCCAATTCGTGC
GCGGAACCCCTATTTGTTTATTTTTCTAAATACATTCAAATATGTATCCGCTCATGAGACAATAACCCTG
ATAAATGCTTCAATAATATTGAAAAAGGAAGAGTATGAGTATTCAACATTTCCGTGTCGCCCTTATTCCC
TTTTTTGCGGCATTTTGCCTTCCTGTTTTTGCTCACCCAGAAACGCTGGTGAAAGTAAAAGATGCTGAAG
ATCAGTTGGGTGCACGAGTGGGTTACATCGAACTGGATCTCAACAGCGGTAAGATCCTTGAGAGTTTTCG
CCCCGAAGAACGTTTTCCAATGATGAGCACTTTTAAAGTTCTGCTATGTGGCGCGGTATTATCCCGTATT
GACGCCGGGCAAGAGCAACTCGGTCGCCGCATACACTATTCTCAGAATGACTTGGTTGAGTACTCACCAG
TCACAGAAAAGCATCTTACGGATGGCATGACAGTAAGAGAATTATGCAGTGCTGCCATAACCATGAGTGA
TAACACTGCGGCCAACTTACTTCTGACAACGATCGGAGGACCGAAGGAGCTAACCGCTTTTTTGCACAAC
ATGGGGGATCATGTAACTCGCCTTGATCGTTGGGAACCGGAGCTGAATGAAGCCATACCAAACGACGAGC
GTGACACCACGATGCCTGTAGCAATGGCAACAACGTTGCGCAAACTATTAACTGGCGAACTACTTACTCT
AGCTTCCCGGCAACAATTAATAGACTGGATGGAGGCGGATAAAGTTGCAGGACCACTTCTGCGCTCGGCC
CTTCCGGCTGGCTGGTTTATTGCTGATAAATCTGGAGCCGGTGAGCGTGGTTCTCGCGGTATCATTGCAG
CACTGGGGCCAGATGGTAAGCCCTCCCGTATCGTAGTTATCTACACGACGGGGAGTCAGGCAACTATGGA
TGAACGAAATAGACAGATCGCTGAGATAGGTGCCTCACTGATTAAGCATTGGTAACTGTCAGACCAAGTT
TACTCATATATACTTTAGATTGATTTAAAACTTCATTTTTAATTTAAAAGGATCTAGGTGAAGATCCTTT
TTGATAATCTCATGACCAAAATCCCTTAACGTGAGTTTTCGTTCCACTGAGCGTCAGACCCCGTAGAAAA
GATCAAAGGATCTTCTTGAGATCCTTTTTTTCTGCGCGTAATCTGCTGCTTGCAAACAAAAAAACCACCG
CTACCAGCGGTGGTTTGTTTGCCGGATCAAGAGCTACCAACTCTTTTTCCGAAGGTAACTGGCTTCAGCA
GAGCGCAGATACCAAATACTGTCCTTCTAGTGTAGCCGTAGTTAGGCCACCACTTCAAGAACTCTGTAGC
ACCGCCTACATACCTCGCTCTGCTAATCCTGTTACCAGTGGCTGCTGCCAGTGGCGATAAGTCGTGTCTT
ACCGGGTTGGACTCAAGACGATAGTTACCGGATAAGGCGCAGCGGTCGGGCTGAACGGGGGGTTCGTGCA
CACAGCCCAGCTTGGAGCGAACGACCTACACCGAACTGAGATACCTACAGCGTGAGCTATGAGAAAGCGC
CACGCTTCCCGAAGGGAGAAAGGCGGACAGGTATCCGGTAAGCGGCAGGGTCGGAACAGGAGAGCGCACG
AGGGAGCTTCCAGGGGGAAACGCCTGGTATCTTTATAGTCCTGTCGGGTTTCGCCACCTCTGACTTGAGC
GTCGATTTTTGTGATGCTCGTCAGGGGGGCGGAGCCTATGGAAAAACGCCAGCAACGCGGCCTTTTTACG
GTTCCTGGCAGATCCTAGATGTGGCGCAACGATGCCGGCGACAAGCAGGAGCGCACCGACTTCTTCCGCA
TCAAGTGTTTTGGCTCTCAGGCCGAGGCCCACGGCAAGTATTTGGGCAAGGGGTCGCTGGTATTCGTGCA
GGGCAAGATTCGGAATACCAAGTACGAGAAGGACGGCCAGACGGTCTACGGGACCGACTTCATTGCCGAT
AAGGTGGATTATCTGGACACCAAGGCACCAGGCGGGTCAAATCAGGAATAAGGGCACATTGCCCCGGCGT
GAGTCGGGGCAATCCCGCAAGGAGGGTGAATGAATCGGACGTTTGACCGGAAGGCATACAGGCAAGAACT
GATCGACGCGGGGTTTTCCGCCGAGGATGCCGAAACCATCGCAAGCCGCACCGTCATGCGTGCGCCCCGC
GAAACCTTCCAGTCCGTCGGCTCGATGGTCCAGCAAGCTACGGCCAAGATCGAGCGCGACAGCGTGCAAC
TGGCTCCCCCTGCCCTGCCCGCGCCATCGGCCGCCGTGGAGCGTTCGCGTCGTCTTGAACAGGAGGCGGC
AGGTTTGGCGAAGTCGATGACCATCGACACGCGAGGAACTATGACGACCAAGAAGCGAAAAACCGCCGGC
GAGGACCTGGCAAAACAGGTCAGCGAGGCCAAGCAGGCCGCGTTGCTGAAACACACGAAGCAGCAGATCA
AGGAAATGCAGCTTTCCTTGTTCGATATTGCGCCGTGGCCGGACACGATGCGAGCGATGCCAAACGACAC
GGCCCGCTCTGCCCTGTTCACCACGCGCAACAAGAAAATCCCGCGCGAGGCGCTGCAAAACAAGGTCATT
TTCCACGTCAACAAGGACGTGAAGATCACCTACACCGGCGTCGAGCTGCGGGCCGACGATGACGAACTGG
TGTGGCAGCAGGTGTTGGAGTACGCGAAGCGCACCCCTATCGGCGAGCCGATCACCTTCACGTTCTACGA
GCTTTGCCAGGACCTGGGCTGGTCGATCAATGGCCGGTATTACACGAAGGCCGAGGAATGCCTGTCGCGC
CTACAGGCGACGGCGATGGGCTTCACGTCCGACCGCGTTGGGCACCTGGAATCGGTGTCGCTGCTGCACC
GCTTCCGCGTCCTGGACCGTGGCAAGAAAACGTCCCGTTGCCAGGTCCTGATCGACGAGGAAATCGTCGT
GCTGTTTGCTGGCGACCACTACACGAAATTCATATGGGAGAAGTACCGCAAGCTGTCGCCGACGGCCCGA
CGGATGTTCGACTATTTCAGCTCGCACCGGGAGCCGTACCCGCTCAAGCTGGAAACCTTCCGCCTCATGT
GCGGATCGGATTCCACCCGCGTGAAGAAGTGGCGCGAGCAGGTCGGCGAAGCCTGCGAAGAGTTGCGAGG
CAGCGGCCTGGTGGAACACGCCTGGGTCAATGATGACCTGGTGCATTGCAAACGCTAGGGCCTTGTGGGG
TCAGTTCCGGCTGGGGGTTCAGCAGCCAGCGCCTGATCTGGGGAACCCTGTGGTTGGCATGCACATACAA
ATGGACGAACGGATAAACCTTTTCACGCCCTTTTAAATATCCGATTATTCTAATAAACGCTCTTTTCTCT
TAGGTTTACCCGCCAATATATCCTGTCAAACACTGATAGTTTAAACCACTTCGTGCAGAAGACAATTGCG
GAGTGAGACCGTCACAGCTTGTCTGTAAGCGGATGCCGGGAGCAGACAAGCCCGTCAGGGCGCGTCAGCG
GGTGTTGGCGGGTGTCGGGGCTGGCTTAACTATGCGGCATCAGAGCAGATTGTACTGAGAGTGCACCATA
TGCGGTGTGAAATACCGCACAGATGCGTAAGGAGAAAATACCGCATCAGGCGCCATTCGCCATTCAGGCT
GCGCAACTGTTGGGAAGGGCGATCGGTGCGGGCCTCTTCGCTATTACGCCAGCTGGCGAAAGGGGGATGT
GCTGCAAGGCGATTAAGTTGGGTAACGCCAGGGTTTTCCCAGTCACGACGTTGTAAAACGACGGCCAGTG
AATTCGAGCTCGGTACCCGGGGATCCTCTAGAGTCGACCTGCAGGCATGCAAGCTTGGCGTAATCATGGT
CATAGCTGTTTCCTGTGTGAAATTGTTATCCGCTCACAATTCCACACAACATACGAGCCGGAAGCATAAA
GTGTAAAGCCTGGGGTGCCTAATGAGTGAGCTAACTCACATTAATTGCGTTGCGCTCACTGCCCGCTTTC
CAGTCGGCAAACCTGTCGTGCCAGCTGCGGTCTCACGCTGGATCCGAATTCGGCATTGTCTTCACAGA
