>Addgene plasmid #48007 | pICH47802 | addgene partial sequence | sequence record 74321 | RB-F1 5'-ggataaaccttttcacgccc-3'
TTCTAATAAACGCTCTTTTCTCTTAGGTTTACCCGCCAATATATCCTGTCAAACACTGATAGTTTAAACC
ACTTCGTGCAGAAGACAATTGCGGAGTGAGACCGTCACAGCTTGTCTGTAAGCGGATGCCGGGAGCAGAC
AAGCCCGTCAGGGCGCGTCAGCGGGTGTTGGCGGGTGTCGGGGCTGGCTTAACTATGCGGCATCAGAGCA
GATTGTACTGAGAGTGCACCATATGCGGTGTGAAATACCGCACAGATGCGTAAGGAGAAAATACCGCATC
AGGCGCCATTCGCCATTCAGGCTGCGCAACTGTTGGGAAGGGCGATCGGTGCGGGCCTCTTCGCTATTAC
GCCAGCTGGCGAAAGGGGGATGTGCTGCAAGGCGATTAAGTTGGGTAACGCCAGGGTTTTCCCAGTCACG
ACGTTGTAAAACGACGGCCAGTGAATTCGAGCTCGGTACCCGGGGATCCTCTAGAGTCGACCTGCAGGCA
TGCAAGCTTGGCGTAATCATGGTCATAGCTGTTTCCTGTGTGAAATTGTTATCCGCTCACAATTCCACAC
AACATACGAGCCGGAAGCATAAAGTGTAAAGCCTGGGGTGCCTAATGAGTGAGCTAACTCACATTAATTG
CGTTGCGCTCACTGCCCGCTTTCCAGTCGGGAAACCTGTCGTGCCAGCTGCGGTCTCACGCTGGATCCGA
ATTCGGCATTGTCTTCACAGAGTGGGGCCCACTGCATCCACCCCAGTACATTAAAAACGTCCGCAATGTG
TTATTAAGTTGTCTAAGCGTCAATTTGTTTACACCACAATATATCCTGCCACCAGCCAGCCAACAGCTCC
CCGACCGGCAGCTCGGCACAAAATCACCACTCGATACAGGCAGCCCATCAGTCAGATCAGGATCTCCTTT
GCGACGCTCACCGGGCTGGTTGCCCTCGCCGCTGGGCTGGCGGCCGTCTATGGCCCTGCAAACGCGCCAG
AAACGCCGTCGAAGC
